>Addgene plasmid #128656 | pLVX-Flag-Polß(L301R/V306R)-IRES-puro | addgene full sequence | sequence record 320877 | Addgene NGS Result
GTGGCGCCCGAACAGGGACTTGAAAGCGAAAGGGAAACCAGAGGAGCTCTCTCGACGCAGGACTCGGCTT
GCTGAAGCGCGCACGGCAAGAGGCGAGGGGCGGCGACTGGTGAGTACGCCAAAAATTTTGACTAGCGGAG
GCTAGAAGGAGAGAGATGGGTGCGAGAGCGTCAGTATTAAGCGGGGGAGAATTAGATCGCGATGGGAAAA
AATTCGGTTAAGGCCAGGGGGAAAGAAAAAATATAAATTAAAACATATAGTATGGGCAAGCAGGGAGCTA
GAACGATTCGCAGTTAATCCTGGCCTGTTAGAAACATCAGAAGGCTGTAGACAAATACTGGGACAGCTAC
AACCATCCCTTCAGACAGGATCAGAAGAACTTAGATCATTATATAATACAGTAGCAACCCTCTATTGTGT
GCATCAAAGGATAGAGATAAAAGACACCAAGGAAGCTTTAGACAAGATAGAGGAAGAGCAAAACAAAAGT
AAGACCACCGCACAGCAAGCGGCCGGCCGCTGATCTTCAGACCTGGAGGAGGAGATATGAGGGACAATTG
GAGAAGTGAATTATATAAATATAAAGTAGTAAAAATTGAACCATTAGGAGTAGCACCCACCAAGGCAAAG
AGAAGAGTGGTGCAGAGAGAAAAAAGAGCAGTGGGAATAGGAGCTTTGTTCCTTGGGTTCTTGGGAGCAG
CAGGAAGCACTATGGGCGCAGCGTCAATGACGCTGACGGTACAGGCCAGACAATTATTGTCTGGTATAGT
GCAGCAGCAGAACAATTTGCTGAGGGCTATTGAGGCGCAACAGCATCTGTTGCAACTCACAGTCTGGGGC
ATCAAGCAGCTCCAGGCAAGAATCCTGGCTGTGGAAAGATACCTAAAGGATCAACAGCTCCTGGGGATTT
GGGGTTGCTCTGGAAAACTCATTTGCACCACTGCTGTGCCTTGGAATGCTAGTTGGAGTAATAAATCTCT
GGAACAGATTTGGAATCACACGACCTGGATGGAGTGGGACAGAGAAATTAACAATTACACAAGCTTAATA
CACTCCTTAATTGAAGAATCGCAAAACCAGCAAGAAAAGAATGAACAAGAATTATTGGAATTAGATAAAT
GGGCAAGTTTGTGGAATTGGTTTAACATAACAAATTGGCTGTGGTATATAAAATTATTCATAATGATAGT
AGGAGGCTTGGTAGGTTTAAGAATAGTTTTTGCTGTACTTTCTATAGTGAATAGAGTTAGGCAGGGATAT
TCACCATTATCGTTTCAGACCCACCTCCCAACCCCGAGGGGACCCGACAGGCCCGAAGGAATAGAAGAAG
AAGGTGGAGAGAGAGACAGAGACAGATCCATTCGATTAGTGAACGGATCTCGACGGTATCGCCTTTAAAA
GAAAAGGGGGGATTGGGGGGTACAGTGCAGGGGAAAGAATAGTAGACATAATAGCAACAGACATACAAAC
TAAAGAATTACAAAAACAAATTACAAAAATTCAAAATTTTCGGGTTTATTACAGGGACAGCAGAGATCCA
GTTTATCGATAAGCTTGGGAGTTCCGCGTTACATAACTTACGGTAAATGGCCCGCCTGGCTGACCGCCCA
ACGACCCCCGCCCATTGACGTCAATAATGACGTATGTTCCCATAGTAACGCCAATAGGGACTTTCCATTG
ACGTCAATGGGTGGAGTATTTACGGTAAACTGCCCACTTGGCAGTACATCAAGTGTATCATATGCCAAGT
ACGCCCCCTATTGACGTCAATGACGGTAAATGGCCCGCCTGGCATTATGCCCAGTACATGACCTTATGGG
ACTTTCCTACTTGGCAGTACATCTACGTATTAGTCATCGCTATTACCATGGTGATGCGGTTTTGGCAGTA
CATCAATGGGCGTGGATAGCGGTTTGACTCACGGGGATTTCCAAGTCTCCACCCCATTGACGTCAATGGG
AGTTTGTTTTGGCACCAAAATCAACGGGACTTTCCAAAATGTCGTAACAACTCCGCCCCATTGACGCAAA
TGGGCGGTAGGCGTGTACGGTGGGAGGTCTATATAAGCAGAGCTCGTTTAGTGAACCGTCAGATCGCCTG
GAGACGCCATCCACGCTGTTTTGACCTCCATAGAAGACACCGACTCTACTAGAGGATCTATTTCCGGTGA
ATTCCTCGAGACTAGATCAACAAGTTTGTACAAAAAAGCAGGCTCCGCGGCCGCCCCCTTCACCATGGAC
TACAAAGACGATGACGATAAAGGCATGAGCAAACGGAAGGCGCCGCAGGAGACTCTCAACGGGGGAATCA
CCGACATGCTCACAGAACTCGCAAACTTTGAGAAGAACGTGAGCCAAGCTATCCACAAGTACAATGCTTA
CAGAAAAGCAGCATCTGTTATAGCAAAATACCCACACAAAATAAAGAGTGGAGCTGAAGCTAAGAAATTG
CCTGGAGTAGGAACAAAAATTGCTGAAAAGATTGATGAGTTTTTAGCAACTGGAAAATTACGTAAACTGG
AAAAGATTCGGCAGGATGATACGAGTTCATCCATCAATTTCCTGACTCGAGTTAGTGGCATTGGTCCATC
TGCTGCAAGGAAGTTTGTAGATGAAGGAATTAAAACACTAGAAGATCTCAGAAAAAATGAAGATAAATTG
AACCATCATCAGCGAATTGGGCTGAAATATTTTGGGGACTTTGAAAAAAGAATTCCTCGTGAAGAGATGT
TACAAATGCAAGATATTGTACTAAATGAAGTTAAAAAAGTGGATTCTGAATACATTGCTACAGTCTGTGG
CAGTTTCAGAAGAGGTGCAGAGTCCAGTGGTGACATGGATGTTCTCCTGACCCATCCCAGCTTCACTTCA
GAATCAACCAAACAGCCAAAACTGTTACATCAGGTTGTGGAGCAGTTACAAAAGGTTCATTTTATCACAG
ATACCCTGTCAAAGGGTGAGACAAAGTTCATGGGTGTTTGCCAGCTTCCCAGTAAAAATGATGAAAAAGA
ATATCCACACAGAAGAATTGATATCAGGTTGATACCCAAAGATCAGTATTACTGTGGTGTTCTCTATTTC
ACTGGGAGTGATATTTTCAATAAGAATATGAGGGCTCATGCCCTAGAAAAGGGTTTCACAATCAATGAGT
ACACCATCCGTCCCCGGGGAGTCACTGGACGTGCAGGAGAACCCCTGCCAGTGGATAGTGAAAAAGACAT
CTTTGATTACATCCAGTGGAAATACCGGGAACCCAAGGACCGGAGCGAATGAAAGGGTGGGCGCGCCGAC
CCAGCTTTCTTGTACAAAGTGGTTGATCTAGTTCTAGAGCGGCCGCGGATCCCGCCCCTCTCCCTCCCCC
CCCCCTAACGTTACTGGCCGAAGCCGCTTGGAATAAGGCCGGTGTGCGTTTGTCTATATGTTATTTTCCA
CCATATTGCCGTCTTTTGGCAATGTGAGGGCCCGGAAACCTGGCCCTGTCTTCTTGACGAGCATTCCTAG
GGGTCTTTCCCCTCTCGCCAAAGGAATGCAAGGTCTGTTGAATGTCGTGAAGGAAGCAGTTCCTCTGGAA
GCTTCTTGAAGACAAACAACGTCTGTAGCGACCCTTTGCAGGCAGCGGAACCCCCCACCTGGCGACAGGT
GCCTCTGCGGCCAAAAGCCACGTGTATAAGATACACCTGCAAAGGCGGCACAACCCCAGTGCCACGTTGT
GAGTTGGATAGTTGTGGAAAGAGTCAAATGGCTCTCCTCAAGCGTATTCAACAAGGGGCTGAAGGATGCC
CAGAAGGTACCCCATTGTATGGGATCTGATCTGGGGCCTCGGTGCACATGCTTTACATGTGTTTAGTCGA
GGTTAAAAAAACGTCTAGGCCCCCCGAACCACGGGGACGTGGTTTTCCTTTGAAAAACACGATGATAAGC
TTGCCACAACCCACAAGGAGACGACCTTCCATGACCGAGTACAAGCCCACGGTGCGCCTCGCCACCCGCG
ACGACGTCCCCCGGGCCGTACGCACCCTCGCCGCCGCGTTCGCCGACTACCCCGCCACGCGCCACACCGT
CGACCCGGACCGCCACATCGAGCGGGTCACCGAGCTGCAAGAACTCTTCCTCACGCGCGTCGGGCTCGAC
ATCGGCAAGGTGTGGGTCGCGGACGACGGCGCCGCGGTGGCGGTCTGGACCACGCCGGAGAGCGTCGAAG
CGGGGGCGGTGTTCGCCGAGATCGGCCCGCGCATGGCCGAGTTGAGCGGTTCCCGGCTGGCCGCGCAGCA
ACAGATGGAAGGCCTCCTGGCGCCGCACCGGCCCAAGGAGCCCGCGTGGTTCCTGGCCACCGTCGGCGTC
TCGCCCGACCACCAGGGCAAGGGTCTGGGCAGCGCCGTCGTGCTCCCCGGAGTGGAGGCGGCCGAGCGCG
CCGGGGTGCCCGCCTTCCTGGAGACCTCCGCGCCCCGCAACCTCCCCTTCTACGAGCGGCTCGGCTTCAC
CGTCACCGCCGACGTCGAGGTGCCCGAAGGACCGCGCACCTGGTGCATGACCCGCAAGCCCGGTGCCTAG
ACGCGTCTGGAACAATCAACCTCTGGATTACAAAATTTGTGAAAGATTGACTGGTATTCTTAACTATGTT
GCTCCTTTTACGCTATGTGGATACGCTGCTTTAATGCCTTTGTATCATGCTATTGCTTCCCGTATGGCTT
TCATTTTCTCCTCCTTGTATAAATCCTGGTTGCTGTCTCTTTATGAGGAGTTGTGGCCCGTTGTCAGGCA
ACGTGGCGTGGTGTGCACTGTGTTTGCTGACGCAACCCCCACTGGTTGGGGCATTGCCACCACCTGTCAG
CTCCTTTCCGGGACTTTCGCTTTCCCCCTCCCTATTGCCACGGCGGAACTCATCGCCGCCTGCCTTGCCC
GCTGCTGGACAGGGGCTCGGCTGTTGGGCACTGACAATTCCGTGGTGTTGTCGGGGAAGCTGACGTCCTT
TCCATGGCTGCTCGCCTGTGTTGCCACCTGGATTCTGCGCGGGACGTCCTTCTGCTACGTCCCTTCGGCC
CTCAATCCAGCGGACCTTCCTTCCCGCGGCCTGCTGCCGGCTCTGCGGCCTCTTCCGCGTCTTCGCCTTC
GCCCTCAGACGAGTCGGATCTCCCTTTGGGCCGCCTCCCCGCCTGGAATTAATTCTGCAGTCGAGACCTA
GAAAAACATGGAGCAATCACAAGTAGCAATACAGCAGCTACCAATGCTGATTGTGCCTGGCTAGAAGCAC
AAGAGGAGGAGGAGGTGGGTTTTCCAGTCACACCTCAGGTACCTTTAAGACCAATGACTTACAAGGCAGC
TGTAGATCTTAGCCACTTTTTAAAAGAAAAGAGGGGACTGGAAGGGCTAATTCACTCCCAACGAAGACAA
GATATCCTTGATCTGTGGATCTACCACACACAAGGCTACTTCCCTGATTAGCAGAACTACACACCAGGGC
CAGGGGTCAGATATCCACTGACCTTTGGATGGTGCTACAAGCTAGTACCAGTTGAGCCAGATAAGGTAGA
AGAGGCCAATAAAGGAGAGAACACCAGCTTGTTACACCCTGTGAGCCTGCATGGGATGGATGACCCGGAG
AGAGAAGTGTTAGAGTGGAGGTTTGACAGCCGCCTAGCATTTCATCACGTGGCCCGAGAGCTGCATCCGG
AGTACTTCAAGAACTGCTGATATCGAGCTTGCTACAAGGGACTTTCCGCTGGGGACTTTCCAGGGAGGCG
TGGCCTGGGCGGGACTGGGGAGTGGCGAGCCCTCAGATCCTGCATATAAGCAGCTGCTTTTTGCCTGTAC
TGGGTCTCTCTGGTTAGACCAGATCTGAGCCTGGGAGCTCTCTGGCTAACTAGGGAACCCACTGCTTAAG
CCTCAATAAAGCTTGCCTTGAGTGCTTCAAGTAGTGTGTGCCCGTCTGTTGTGTGACTCTGGTAACTAGA
GATCCCTCAGACCCTTTTAGTCAGTGTGGAAAATCTCTAGCAGTAGTAGTTCATGTCATCTTATTATTCA
GTATTTATAACTTGCAAAGAAATGAATATCAGAGAGTGAGAGGCCTTGACATTGCTAGCGTTTACCGTCG
ACCTCTAGCTAGAGCTTGGCGTAATCATGGTCATAGCTGTTTCCTGTGTGAAATTGTTATCCGCTCACAA
TTCCACACAACATACGAGCCGGAAGCATAAAGTGTAAAGCCTGGGGTGCCTAATGAGTGAGCTAACTCAC
ATTAATTGCGTTGCGCTCACTGCCCGCTTTCCAGTCGGGAAACCTGTCGTGCCAGCTGCATTAATGAATC
GGCCAACGCGCGGGGAGAGGCGGTTTGCGTATTGGGCGCTCTTCCGCTTCCTCGCTCACTGACTCGCTGC
GCTCGGTCGTTCGGCTGCGGCGAGCGGTATCAGCTCACTCAAAGGCGGTAATACGGTTATCCACAGAATC
AGGGGATAACGCAGGAAAGAACATGTGAGCAAAAGGCCAGCAAAAGGCCAGGAACCGTAAAAAGGCCGCG
TTGCTGGCGTTTTTCCATAGGCTCCGCCCCCCTGACGAGCATCACAAAAATCGACGCTCAAGTCAGAGGT
GGCGAAACCCGACAGGACTATAAAGATACCAGGCGTTTCCCCCTGGAAGCTCCCTCGTGCGCTCTCCTGT
TCCGACCCTGCCGCTTACCGGATACCTGTCCGCCTTTCTCCCTTCGGGAAGCGTGGCGCTTTCTCATAGC
TCACGCTGTAGGTATCTCAGTTCGGTGTAGGTCGTTCGCTCCAAGCTGGGCTGTGTGCACGAACCCCCCG
TTCAGCCCGACCGCTGCGCCTTATCCGGTAACTATCGTCTTGAGTCCAACCCGGTAAGACACGACTTATC
GCCACTGGCAGCAGCCACTGGTAACAGGATTAGCAGAGCGAGGTATGTAGGCGGTGCTACAGAGTTCTTG
AAGTGGTGGCCTAACTACGGCTACACTAGAAGAACAGTATTTGGTATCTGCGCTCTGCTGAAGCCAGTTA
CCTTCGGAAAAAGAGTTGGTAGCTCTTGATCCGGCAAACAAACCACCGCTGGTAGCGGTGGTTTTTTTGT
TTGCAAGCAGCAGATTACGCGCAGAAAAAAAGGATCTCAAGAAGATCCTTTGATCTTTTCTACGGGGTCT
GACGCTCAGTGGAACGAAAACTCACGTTAAGGGATTTTGGTCATGAGATTATCAAAAAGGATCTTCACCT
AGATCCTTTTAAATTAAAAATGAAGTTTTAAATCAATCTAAAGTATATATGAGTAAACTTGGTCTGACAG
TTACCAATGCTTAATCAGTGAGGCACCTATCTCAGCGATCTGTCTATTTCGTTCATCCATAGTTGCCTGA
CTCCCCGTCGTGTAGATAACTACGATACGGGAGGGCTTACCATCTGGCCCCAGTGCTGCAATGATACCGC
GAGACCCACGCTCACCGGCTCCAGATTTATCAGCAATAAACCAGCCAGCCGGAAGGGCCGAGCGCAGAAG
TGGTCCTGCAACTTTATCCGCCTCCATCCAGTCTATTAATTGTTGCCGGGAAGCTAGAGTAAGTAGTTCG
CCAGTTAATAGTTTGCGCAACGTTGTTGCCATTGCTACAGGCATCGTGGTGTCACGCTCGTCGTTTGGTA
TGGCTTCATTCAGCTCCGGTTCCCAACGATCAAGGCGAGTTACATGATCCCCCATGTTGTGCAAAAAAGC
GGTTAGCTCCTTCGGTCCTCCGATCGTTGTCAGAAGTAAGTTGGCCGCAGTGTTATCACTCATGGTTATG
GCAGCACTGCATAATTCTCTTACTGTCATGCCATCCGTAAGATGCTTTTCTGTGACTGGTGAGTACTCAA
CCAAGTCATTCTGAGAATAGTGTATGCGGCGACCGAGTTGCTCTTGCCCGGCGTCAATACGGGATAATAC
CGCGCCACATAGCAGAACTTTAAAAGTGCTCATCATTGGAAAACGTTCTTCGGGGCGAAAACTCTCAAGG
ATCTTACCGCTGTTGAGATCCAGTTCGATGTAACCCACTCGTGCACCCAACTGATCTTCAGCATCTTTTA
CTTTCACCAGCGTTTCTGGGTGAGCAAAAACAGGAAGGCAAAATGCCGCAAAAAAGGGAATAAGGGCGAC
ACGGAAATGTTGAATACTCATACTCTTCCTTTTTCAATATTATTGAAGCATTTATCAGGGTTATTGTCTC
ATGAGCGGATACATATTTGAATGTATTTAGAAAAATAAACAAATAGGGGTTCCGCGCACATTTCCCCGAA
AAGTGCCACCTGACGTCGACGGATCGGGAGATCAACTTGTTTATTGCAGCTTATAATGGTTACAAATAAA
GCAATAGCATCACAAATTTCACAAATAAAGCATTTTTTTCACTGCATTCTAGTTGTGGTTTGTCCAAACT
CATCAATGTATCTTATCATGTCTGGATCAACTGGATAACTCAAGCTAACCAAAATCATCCCAAACTTCCC
ACCCCATACCCTATTACCACTGCCAATTACCTGTGGTTTCATTTACTCTAAACCTGTGATTCCTCTGAAT
TATTTTCATTTTAAAGAAATTGTATTTGTTAAATATGTACTACAAACTTAGTAGTTGGAAGGGCTAATTC
ACTCCCAAAGAAGACAAGATATCCTTGATCTGTGGATCTACCACACACAAGGCTACTTCCCTGATTAGCA
GAACTACACACCAGGGCCAGGGGTCAGATATCCACTGACCTTTGGATGGTGCTACAAGCTAGTACCAGTT
GAGCCAGATAAGGTAGAAGAGGCCAATAAAGGAGAGAACACCAGCTTGTTACACCCTGTGAGCCTGCATG
GGATGGATGACCCGGAGAGAGAAGTGTTAGAGTGGAGGTTTGACAGCCGCCTAGCATTTCATCACGTGGC
CCGAGAGCTGCATCCGGAGTACTTCAAGAACTGCTGATATCGAGCTTGCTACAAGGGACTTTCCGCTGGG
GACTTTCCAGGGAGGCGTGGCCTGGGCGGGACTGGGGAGTGGCGAGCCCTCAGATCCTGCATATAAGCAG
CTGCTTTTTGCCTGTACTGGGTCTCTCTGGTTAGACCAGATCTGAGCCTGGGAGCTCTCTGGCTAACTAG
GGAACCCACTGCTTAAGCCTCAATAAAGCTTGCCTTGAGTGCTTCAAGTAGTGTGTGCCCGTCTGTTGTG
TGACTCTGGTAACTAGAGATCCCTCAGACCCTTTTAGTCAGTGTGGAAAATCTCTAGCA
