[The description below was written by a language model from this plasmid's Addgene catalogue record.]
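Description:
pLVX-Flag-Polß(L301R/V306R)-IRES-puro is a lentiviral mammalian expression plasmid of about 9.3 kb, built on the Gateway-adapted pLVX-GWE-IRES-puro backbone (about 8.2 kb without insert). It is propagated in E. coli under ampicillin selection. The recommended recombination-deficient strain is the kind commonly used to keep the repeated sequences of lentiviral vectors stable. The record includes no feature table, so the origin of replication, LTRs, packaging signal and other viral elements expected in a vector of this type are not individually documented here.

The payload is the human POLB coding sequence (DNA polymerase beta, roughly 1 kb) carrying an N-terminal Flag epitope tag and two substitutions, L301R and V306R. It was transferred into the vector by Gateway recombination from an entry clone. Expression is driven by the CMV promoter. An IRES downstream of the insert allows the puromycin resistance gene to be translated from the same transcript. Because the two are linked on one bicistronic message, cells that survive puromycin selection should also express the tagged polymerase.

The stated purpose is mammalian expression of the Flag-tagged mutant with puromycin selection, by transfection or by lentiviral transduction to generate stable cell populations. The record does not state the functional effect of the two mutations. The associated publication concerns the regulation of DNA repair through the interaction between XRCC1 and polymerase beta, which suggests the mutant was used to probe that interaction. The Flag tag provides a handle for detection or immunoprecipitation of the expressed protein.
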