Addgene plasmid #128656: pLVX-Flag-Polß(L301R/V306R)-IRES-puro
Purpose: mammalian expression of Flag-Polß(L301R/V306R) with puromycin selection
Depositing lab: Robert Sobol. Depositing organization: University of Pittsburgh (University, School of Medicine, and Cancer Institute). Publication: HSP90 regulates DNA repair via the interaction between XRCC1 and DNA polymerase beta. Fang Q, Inanc B, Schamus S, Wang XH, Wei L, Brown AR, Svilar D, Sugrue KF, Goellner EM, Zeng X, Yates NA, Lan L, Vens C, Sobol RW. Nat Commun. 2014 Nov 26;5:5513. doi: 10.1038/ncomms6513. PubMed 25423885.
Backbone
  Vector backbone: pLVX-GWE-IRES-puro
  Backbone size w/o insert (bp): 8247
  Total vector size (bp): 9279
  Vector type: Mammalian Expression, Lentiviral
  Selectable markers: Puromycin
Growth in bacteria
  Bacterial resistance: Ampicillin, 100 μg/mL
  Growth temperature: 37°C
  Growth strain: NEB Stable
  Copy number: Unknown
Gene/Insert
  Gene/Insert name: PolB (alt name: DNA polymerase beta)
  Species: H. sapiens (human)
  Insert size (bp): 1038
  Mutation: L301R/V306R
  GenBank ID: NM_002690
  Entrez Gene: POLB
  Promoter: CMV
  Tag / fusion protein: Flag (N terminal on insert)
  Cloning method: Gateway Cloning
  Sequencing primers: 5′ M13 forward for pENTR vector; 3′ M13 reverse for pENTR vector
Terms and licenses: Academic/Nonprofit Terms; Industry Terms: Not Available to Industry
How to cite: pLVX-Flag-Polß(L301R/V306R)-IRES-puro was a gift from Robert Sobol (Addgene plasmid # 128656 ; http://n2t.net/addgene:128656 ; RRID:Addgene_128656)
